>Addgene plasmid #107400 | shPBRM1#131-Tet-pLKO-puro | addgene full sequence | sequence record 210690 | Addgene NGS Result
GAGAGAGACAGAGACAGATCCATTCGATTAGTGAACGGATCTCGACGGTATCGATCACGAGACTAGCCTC
GAGCGGCCGCAATATTTGCATGTCGCTATGTGTTCTGGGAAATCACCATAAACGTGAAATCCCTATCAGT
GATAGAGACTTATAAGTTCCCTATCAGTGATAGAGACACCGGGATATGAGCTGTATAAGAAAACTCGAGT
TTTCTTATACAGCTCATATCTTTTTAATTCTCGACCTCGAGACAAATGGCAGTATTCATCCACAATTTTA
AAAGAAAAGGGGGGATTGGGGGGTACAGTGCAGGGGAAAGAATAGTAGACATAATAGCAACAGACATACA
AACTAAAGAATTACAAAAACAAATTACAAAAATTCAAAATTTTCGGGTTTATTACAGGGACAGCAGAGAT
CCACTTTGGCCGCGGCTCGAGGGGGTTGGGGTTGCGCCTTTTCCAAGGCAGCCCTGGGTTTGCGCAGGGA
CGCGGCTGCTCTGGGCGTGGTTCCGGGAAACGCAGCGGCGCCGACCCTGGGTCTCGCACATTCTTCACGT
CCGTTCGCAGCGTCACCCGGATCTTCGCCGCTACCCTTGTGGGCCCCCCGGCGACGCTTCCTGCTCCGCC
CCTAAGTCGGGAAGGTTCCTTGCGGTTCGCGGCGTGCCGGACGTGACAAACGGAAGCCGCACGTCTCACT
AGTACCCTCGCAGACGGACAGCGCCAGGGAGCAATGGCAGCGCGCCGACCGCGATGGGCTGTGGCCAATA
GCGGCTGCTCAGCAGGGCGCGCCGAGAGCAGCGGCCGGGAAGGGGCGGTGCGGGAGGCGGGGTGTGGGGC
GGTAGTGTGGGCCCTGTTCCTGCCCGCGCGGTGTTCCGCATTCTGCAAGCCTCCGGAGCGCACGTCGGCA
GTCGGCTCCCTCGTTGACCGAATCACCGACCTCTCTCCCCAGGGGGATCTGTGAGTTTGGGGACCCTTGA
TTGTTCTTTCTTTTTCGCTATTGTAAAATTCATGTTATATGGAGGGGGCAAAGTTTTCAGGGTGTTGTTT
AGAATGGGAAGATGTCCCTTGTATCACCATGGACCCTCATGATAATTTTGTTTCTTTCACTTTCTACTCT
GTTGACAACCATTGTCTCCTCTTATTTTCTTTTCATTTTCTGTAACTTTTTCGTTAAACTTTAGCTTGCA
TTTGTAACGAATTTTTAAATTCACTTTTGTTTATTTGTCAGATTGTAAGTACTTTCTCTAATCACTTTTT
TTTCAAGGCAATCAGGGTATATTATATTGTACTTCAGCACAGTTTTAGAGAACAATTGTTATAATTAAAT
GATAAGGTAGAATATTTCTGCATATAAATTCTGGCTGGCGTGGAAATATTCTTATTGGTAGAAACAACTA
CATCCTGGTCATCATCCTGCCTTTCTCTTTATGGTTACAATGATATACACTGTTTGAGATGAGGATAAAA
TACTCTGAGTCCAAACCGGGCCCCTCTGCTAACCATGTTCATGCCTTCTTCTTTTTCCTACAGCTCCTGG
GCAACGTGCTGGTTATTGTGCTGTCTCATCATTTTGGCAAAGAATTGTAATACGACTCACTATAGGGCGA
ATTGATATGTCTAGATTAGATAAAAGTAAAGTGATTAACAGCGCATTAGAGCTGCTTAATGAGGTCGGAA
TCGAAGGTTTAACAACCCGTAAACTCGCCCAGAAGCTAGGTGTAGAGCAGCCTACATTGTATTGGCATGT
AAAAAATAAGCGGGCTTTGCTCGACGCCTTAGCCATTGAGATGTTAGATAGGCACCATACTCACTTTTGC
CCTTTAGAAGGGGAAAGCTGGCAAGATTTTTTACGTAATAACGCTAAAAGTTTTAGATGTGCTTTACTAA
GTCATCGCGATGGAGCAAAAGTACATTTAGGTACACGGCCTACAGAAAAACAGTATGAAACTCTCGAAAA
TCAATTAGCCTTTTTATGCCAACAAGGTTTTTCACTAGAGAATGCATTATATGCACTCAGCGCTGTGGGG
CATTTTACTTTAGGTTGCGTATTGGAAGATCAAGAGCATCAAGTCGCTAAAGAAGAAAGGGAAACACCTA
CTACTGATAGTATGCCGCCATTATTACGACAAGCTATCGAATTATTTGATCACCAAGGTGCAGAGCCAGC
CTTCTTATTCGGCCTTGAATTGATCATATGCGGATTAGAAAAACAACTTAAATGTGAAAGTGGGTCCGCG
TACAGCGGCTCCCGGGAGTTCTAGGGATCTGCCCCTCTCCCTCCCCCCCCCCTAACGTTACTGGCCGAAG
CCGCTTGGAATAAGGCCGGTGTGCGTTTGTCTATATGTTATTTTCCACCATATTGCCGTCTTTTGGCAAT
GTGAGGGCCCGGAAACCTGGCCCTGTCTTCTTGACGAGCATTCCTAGGGGTCTTTCCCCTCTCGCCAAAG
GAATGCAAGGTCTGTTGAATGTCGTGAAGGAAGCAGTTCCTCTGGAAGCTTCTTGAAGACAAACAACGTC
TGTAGCGACCCTTTGCAGGCAGCGGAACCCCCCACCTGGCGACAGGTGCCTCTGCGGCCAAAAGCCACGT
GTATAAGATACACCTGCAAAGGCGGCACAACCCCAGTGCCACGTTGTGAGTTGGATAGTTGTGGAAAGAG
TCAAATGGCTCTCCTCAAGCGTATTCAACAAGGGGCTGAAGGATGCCCAGAAGGTACCCCATTGTATGGG
ATCTGATCTGGGGCCTCGGTGCACATGCTTTACATGTGTTTAGTCGAGGTTAAAAAAACGTCTAGGCCCC
CCGAACCACGGGGACGTGGTTTTCCTTTGAAAAACACGATGATAAGGATCCACCGGAGCTTACCATGACC
GAGTACAAGCCCACGGTGCGCCTCGCCACCCGCGACGACGTCCCCAGGGCCGTACGCACCCTCGCCGCCG
CGTTCGCCGACTACCCCGCCACGCGCCACACCGTCGATCCGGACCGCCACATCGAGCGGGTCACCGAGCT
GCAAGAACTCTTCCTCACGCGCGTCGGGCTCGACATCGGCAAGGTGTGGGTCGCGGACGACGGCGCCGCG
GTGGCGGTCTGGACCACGCCGGAGAGCGTCGAAGCGGGGGCGGTGTTCGCCGAGATCGGCCCGCGCATGG
CCGAGTTGAGCGGTTCCCGGCTGGCCGCGCAGCAACAGATGGAAGGCCTCCTGGCGCCGCACCGGCCCAA
GGAGCCCGCGTGGTTCCTGGCCACCGTCGGCGTCTCGCCCGACCACCAGGGCAAGGGTCTGGGCAGCGCC
GTCGTGCTCCCCGGAGTGGAGGCGGCCGAGCGCGCCGGGGTGCCCGCCTTCCTGGAGACCTCCGCGCCCC
GCAACCTCCCCTTCTACGAGCGGCTCGGCTTCACCGTCACCGCCGACGTCGAGGTGCCCGAAGGACCGCG
CACCTGGTGCATGACCCGCAAGCCCGGTGCCTGACGCCCGCCCCACGACCCGCAGCGCCCGACCGAAAGG
AGCGCACGACCCCATGCATCGGTACCTTTAAGACCAATGACTTACAAGGCAGCTGTAGATCTTAGCCACT
TTTTAAAAGAAAAGGGGGGACTGGAAGGGCTAATTCACTCCCAACGAAGACAAGATCTGCTTTTTGCTTG
TACTGGGTCTCTCTGGTTAGACCAGATCTGAGCCTGGGAGCTCTCTGGCTAACTAGGGAACCCACTGCTT
AAGCCTCAATAAAGCTTGCCTTGAGTGCTTCAAGTAGTGTGTGCCCGTCTGTTGTGTGACTCTGGTAACT
AGAGATCCCTCAGACCCTTTTAGTCAGTGTGGAAAATCTCTAGCAGTAGTAGTTCATGTCATCTTATTAT
TCAGTATTTATAACTTGCAAAGAAATGAATATCAGAGAGTGAGAGGAACTTGTTTATTGCAGCTTATAAT
GGTTACAAATAAAGCAATAGCATCACAAATTTCACAAATAAAGCATTTTTTTCACTGCATTCTAGTTGTG
GTTTGTCCAAACTCATCAATGTATCTTATCATGTCTGGCTCTAGCTATCCCGCCCCTAACTCCGCCCATC
CCGCCCCTAACTCCGCCCAGTTCCGCCCATTCTCCGCCCCATGGCTGACTAATTTTTTTTATTTATGCAG
AGGCCGAGGCCGCCTCGGCCTCTGAGCTATTCCAGAAGTAGTGAGGAGGCTTTTTTGGAGGCCTAGGGAC
GTACCCAATTCGCCCTATAGTGAGTCGTATTACGCGCGCTCACTGGCCGTCGTTTTACAACGTCGTGACT
GGGAAAACCCTGGCGTTACCCAACTTAATCGCCTTGCAGCACATCCCCCTTTCGCCAGCTGGCGTAATAG
CGAAGAGGCCCGCACCGATCGCCCTTCCCAACAGTTGCGCAGCCTGAATGGCGAATGGG
[124 nt withheld, positions 4400-4523]
C
[91 nt withheld, positions 4525-4615]
A
[49 nt withheld, positions 4617-4665]
CCTTTGACGTTGGAGTCCACGTTCTTT
[37 nt withheld, positions 4693-4729]
ACCCTATCTCGGTCTATTCTTTTGATTTATAAGGGATTTTGCCGATTTCGGCCTATTGGTTAAAAAATGA
GCTGATTTAACAAAAATTTAACGCGAATTTTAACAAAATATTAACGCTTACAATTTAGGTGGCACTTTTC
GGGGAAATGTGCGCGGAACCCCTATTTGTTTATTTTTCTAAATACATTCAAATATGTATCCGCTCATGAG
ACAATAACCCTGATAAATGCTTCAATAATATTGAAAAAGGAAGAGTATGAGTATTCAACATTTCCGTGTC
GCCCTTATTCCCTTTTTTGCGGCATTTTGCCTTCCTGTTTTTGCTCACCCAGAAACGCTGGTGAAAGTAA
AAGATGCTGAAGATCAGTTGGGTGCACGAGTGGGTTACATCGAACTGGATCTCAACAGCGGTAAGATCCT
TGAGAGTTTTCGCCCCGAAGAACGTTTTCCAATGATGAGCACTTTTAAAGTTCTGCTATGTGGCGCGGTA
TTATCCCGTATTGACGCCGGGCAAGAGCAACTCGGTCGCCGCATACACTATTCTCAGAATGACTTGGTTG
AGTACTCACCAGTCACAGAAAAGCATCTTACGGATGGCATGACAGTAAGAGAATTATGCAGTGCTGCCAT
AACCATGAGTGATAACACTGCGGCCAACTTACTTCTGACAACGATCGGAGGACCGAAGGAGCTAACCGCT
TTTTTGCACAACATGGGGGATCATGTAACTCGCCTTGATCGTTGGGAACCGGAGCTGAATGAAGCCATAC
CAAACGACGAGCGTGACACCACGATGCCTGTAGCAATGGCAACAACGTTGCGCAAACTATTAACTGGCGA
ACTACTTACTCTAGCTTCCCGGCAACAATTAATAGACTGGATGGAGGCGGATAAAGTTGCAGGACCACTT
CTGCGCTCGGCCCTTCCGGCTGGCTGGTTTATTGCTGATAAATCTGGAGCCGGTGAGCGTGGGTCTCGCG
GTATCATTGCAGCACTGGGGCCAGATGGTAAGCCCTCCCGTATCGTAGTTATCTACACGACGGGGAGTCA
GGCAACTATGGATGAACGAAATAGACAGATCGCTGAGATAGGTGCCTCACTGATTAAGCATTGGTAACTG
TCAGACCAAGTTTACTCATATATACTTTAGATTGATTTAAAACTTCATTTTTAATTTAAAAGGATCTAGG
TGAAGATCCTTTTTGATAATCTCATGACCAAAATCCCTTAACGTGAGTTTTCGTTCCACTGAGCGTCAGA
CCCCGTAGAAAAGATCAAAGGATCTTCTTGAGATCCTTTTTTTCTGCGCGTAATCTGCTGCTTGCAAACA
AAAAAACCACCGCTACCAGCGGTGGTTTGTTTGCCGGATCAAGAGCTACCAACTCTTTTTCCGAAGGTAA
CTGGCTTCAGCAGAGCGCAGATACCAAATACTGTTCTTCTAGTGTAGCCGTAGTTAGGCCACCACTTCAA
GAACTCTGTAGCACCGCCTACATACCTCGCTCTGCTAATCCTGTTACCAGTGGCTGCTGCCAGTGGCGAT
AAGTCGTGTCTTACCGGGTTGGACTCAAGACGATAGTTACCGGATAAGGCGCAGCGGTCGGGCTGAACGG
GGGGTTCGTGCACACAGCCCAGCTTGGAGCGAACGACCTACACCGAACTGAGATACCTACAGCGTGAGCT
ATGAGAAAGCGCCACGCTTCCCGAAGGGAGAAAGGCGGACAGGTATCCGGTAAGCGGCAGGGTCGGAACA
GGAGAGCGCACGAGGGAGCTTCCAGGGGGAAACGCCTGGTATCTTTATAGTCCTGTCGGGTTTCGCCACC
TCTGACTTGAGCGTCGATTTTTGTGATGCTCGTCAGGGGGGCGGAGCCTATGGAAAAACGCCAGCAACGC
GGCCTTTTTACGGTTCCTGGCCTTTTGCTGGCCTTTTGCTCACATGTTCTTTCCTGCGTTATCCCCTGAT
TCTGTGGATAACCGTATTACCGCCTTTGAGTGAGCTGATACCGCTCGCCGCAGCCGAACGACCGAGCGCA
GCGAGTCAGTGAGCGAGGAAGCGGAAGAGCGCCCAATACGCAAACCGCCTCTCCCCGCGCGTTGGCCGAT
TCATTAATGCAGCTGGCACGACAGGTTTCCCGACTGGAAAGCGGGCAGTGAGCGCAACGCAATTAATGTG
AGTTAGCTCACTCATTAGGCACCCCAGGCTTTACACTTTATGCTTCCGGCTCGTATGTTGTGTGGAATTG
TGAGCGGATAACAATTTCACACAGGAAACAGCTATGACCATGATTACGCCAAGCGCGCAATTAACCCTCA
CTAAAGGGAACAAAAGCTGGAGCTGCAAGCTTAATGTAGTCTTATGCAATACTCTTGTAGTCTTGCAACA
TGGTAACGATGAGTTAGCAACATGCCTTACAAGGAGAGAAAAAGCACCGTGCATGCCGATTGGTGGAAGT
AAGGTGGTACGATCGTGCCTTATTAGGAAGGCAACAGACGGGTCTGACATGGATTGGACGAACCACTGAA
TTGCCGCATTGCAGAGATATTGTATTTAAGTGCCTAGCTCGATACATAAACGGGTCTCTCTGGTTAGACC
AGATCTGAGCCTGGGAGCTCTCTGGCTAACTAGGGAACCCACTGCTTAAGCCTCAATAAAGCTTGCCTTG
AGTGCTTCAAGTAGTGTGTGCCCGTCTGTTGTGTGACTCTGGTAACTAGAGATCCCTCAGACCCTTTTAG
TCAGTGTGGAAAATCTCTAGCAGTGGCGCCCGAACAGGGACTTGAAAGCGAAAGGGAAACCAGAGGAGCT
CTCTCGACGCAGGACTCGGCTTGCTGAAGCGCGCACGGCAAGAGGCGAGGGGCGGCGACTGGTGAGTACG
CCAAAAATTTTGACTAGCGGAGGCTAGAAGGAGAGAGATGGGTGCGAGAGCGTCAGTATTAAGCGGGGGA
GAATTAGATCGCGATGGGAAAAAATTCGGTTAAGGCCAGGGGGAAAGAAAAAATATAAATTAAAACATAT
AGTATGGGCAAGCAGGGAGCTAGAACGATTCGCAGTTAATCCTGGCCTGTTAGAAACATCAGAAGGCTGT
AGACAAATACTGGGACAGCTACAACCATCCCTTCAGACAGGATCAGAAGAACTTAGATCATTATATAATA
CAGTAGCAACCCTCTATTGTGTGCATCAAAGGATAGAGATAAAAGACACCAAGGAAGCTTTAGACAAGAT
AGAGGAAGAGCAAAACAAAAGTAAGACCACCGCACAGCAAGCGGCCGCTGATCTTCAGACCTGGAGGAGG
AGATATGAGGGACAATTGGAGAAGTGAATTATATAAATATAAAGTAGTAAAAATTGAACCATTAGGAGTA
GCACCCACCAAGGCAAAGAGAAGAGTGGTGCAGAGAGAAAAAAGAGCAGTGGGAATAGGAGCTTTGTTCC
TTGGGTTCTTGGGAGCAGCAGGAAGCACTATGGGCGCAGCGTCAATGACGCTGACGGTACAGGCCAGACA
ATTATTGTCTGGTATAGTGCAGCAGCAGAACAATTTGCTGAGGGCTATTGAGGCGCAACAGCATCTGTTG
CAACTCACAGTCTGGGGCATCAAGCAGCTCCAGGCAAGAATCCTGGCTGTGGAAAGATACCTAAAGGATC
AACAGCTCCTGGGGATTTGGGGTTGCTCTGGAAAACTCATTTGCACCACTGCTGTGCCTTGGAATGCTAG
TTGGAGTAATAAATCTCTGGAACAGATTTGGAATCACACGACCTGGATGGAGTGGGACAGAGAAATTAAC
AATTACACAAGCTTAATACACTCCTTAATTGAAGAATCGCAAAACCAGCAAGAAAAGAATGAACAAGAAT
TATTGGAATTAGATAAATGGGCAAGTTTGTGGAATTGGTTTAACATAACAAATTGGCTGTGGTATATAAA
ATTATTCATAATGATAGTAGGAGGCTTGGTAGGTTTAAGAATAGTTTTTGCTGTACTTTCTATAGTGAAT
AGAGTTAGGCAGGGATATTCACCATTATCGTTTCAGACCCACCTCCCAACCCCGAGGGGACCCGACAGGC
CCGAAGGAATAGAAGAAGAAGGTGGA
Features (pLannotate 1.2.2; 29 found; start..end, strand, type, name):
     82..176     +  promoter       H1-2O2 promoter: doxycycline-inducible variant of the human H1 RNA promoter (Henriksen et al., 2007)
    276..393     +  misc_feature   cPPT/CTS: central polypurine tract and central termination sequence of HIV-1
    442..952     +  promoter       hPGK promoter: human phosphoglycerate kinase 1 promoter
    961..1533    +  intron         β-globin intron: intron from rabbit β-globin gene
   1588..1606    +  promoter       T7 promoter: promoter for bacteriophage T7 RNA polymerase
   1617..2237    +  CDS            tetR: TETR2_ECOLX - Experimental evidence at protein level: Swiss-Prot protein existence level 1. TetR is the repressor of the tetracycline resistance element; its N-terminal region forms a helix-turn-helix structure and binds DNA. Binding of tetracycline to TetR reduces the repressor affinity for the tetracycline resistance gene (tetA) promoter operator sites. From Escherichia coli.
   2383..2845    +  misc_feature   IRES: internal ribosome entry site (IRES) of the encephalomyocarditis virus (EMCV)
   2865..3464    +  CDS            PuroR: puromycin N-acetyltransferase; pac from Streptomyces alboniger; confers resistance to puromycin
   3507..3590    +  CDS            nef (fragment): NEF_HV1Z2 - Experimental evidence at protein level: Swiss-Prot protein existence level 1. Extracellular Nef protein targets CD4(+) T-lymphocytes for apoptosis by interacting with CXCR4 surface receptors. From Human immunodeficiency virus type 1 group M subtype D (isolate Z2/CDC-Z34) (HIV-1).
   3592..3825    +  LTR            3' LTR (ΔU3): self-inactivating 3' long terminal repeat (LTR) from HIV-1
   3897..4018    +  polyA_signal   SV40 poly(A) signal: SV40 polyadenylation signal
   4058..4193    +  rep_origin     SV40 ori: SV40 origin of replication
   4214..4232    -  promoter       T7 promoter: promoter for bacteriophage T7 RNA polymerase
   4240..4395    +  CDS            lacZα (fragment): LacZα fragment of β-galactosidase; lacZ fragment
   4400..4828    +  rep_origin     f1 ori (sequence partly withheld): f1 bacteriophage origin of replication; arrow indicates direction of (+) strand synthesis
   4881..4985    +  promoter       AmpR promoter: bla
   4986..5846    +  CDS            AmpR: β-lactamase; bla; confers resistance to ampicillin, carbenicillin, and related antibiotics
   6017..6605    +  rep_origin     ori: high-copy-number ColE1/pMB1/pBR322/pUC origin of replication
   6788..6880    +  CDS            lacI (fragment): lac repressor; lacI; The lac repressor binds to the lac operator to inhibit transcription in E. coli. This inhibition can be relieved by adding lactose or isopropyl-β-D-thiogalactopyranoside (IPTG).
   6893..6914    +  protein_bind   CAP binding site: CAP binding activates transcription in the presence of cAMP. E. coli catabolite activator protein
   6929..6959    +  promoter       lac promoter: promoter for the E. coli lac operon
   6967..6983    +  protein_bind   lac operator: The lac repressor binds to the lac operator to inhibit transcription in E. coli. This inhibition can be relieved by adding lactose or isopropyl-β-D-thiogalactopyranoside (IPTG). lac repressor encoded by lacI
   7028..7046    +  promoter       T3 promoter: promoter for bacteriophage T3 RNA polymerase
   7074..7300    +  promoter       RSV promoter: Rous sarcoma virus enhancer/promoter
   7301..7481    +  LTR            5' LTR (truncated): truncated 5' long terminal repeat (LTR) from HIV-1
   7528..7653    +  misc_feature   HIV-1 Ψ: packaging signal of human immunodeficiency virus type 1
   7637..8000    +  CDS            HIV-1 gag (fragment): gag protein from human immunodeficiency virus 1; gag
   8146..8379    +  misc_feature   RRE: The Rev response element (RRE) of HIV-1 allows for Rev-dependent mRNA export from the nucleus to the cytoplasm.
   8756..41      +  CDS            Rev (fragment) (across the origin): human immunodeficiency virus 1 (HIV-1) Rev protein; rev; enhances nuclear export of unspliced and incompletely spliced viral mRNAs
