[The description below was written by a language model from this plasmid's Addgene catalogue record and pLannotate feature annotations shown in this document.]
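Description:
shPBRM1#131-Tet-pLKO-puro is a lentiviral transfer plasmid for doxycycline-inducible knockdown of human PBRM1 (also known as BAF180), built on the all-in-one Tet-pLKO-puro backbone. It is propagated in E. coli through a high-copy ColE1/pUC-type origin with ampicillin selection (AmpR), and also carries an f1 origin and an SV40 origin. The viral portion has a third-generation, self-inactivating layout. An RSV promoter fused to a truncated HIV-1 5' LTR drives genomic RNA production in packaging cells, followed by the Ψ packaging signal with a gag fragment, the Rev response element for Rev-dependent nuclear export, the cPPT/CTS, and a ΔU3 3' LTR that disables LTR promoter activity after integration. An SV40 poly(A) signal lies downstream.

The payload consists of two units. The shRNA hairpin targeting PBRM1 was cloned between AgeI and EcoRI. It is not annotated as a separate feature, but its expected position is immediately downstream of the H1-2O2 promoter, a variant of the human H1 RNA polymerase III promoter containing tet operator sites. A second cassette uses the human PGK promoter and a rabbit β-globin intron to express the TetR repressor, linked by an EMCV IRES to the puromycin resistance gene. Transduced cells can therefore be selected with puromycin and constitutively produce TetR. TetR binds the operators and blocks shRNA transcription, and adding doxycycline releases it to switch on the hairpin. Because regulator, marker and shRNA sit in one vector, a single transduction yields cells with conditional PBRM1 depletion. The associated publication concerns loss of the PBRM1 tumour suppressor and the HIF response in VHL-deficient clear cell renal carcinoma.
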