Addgene plasmid #107400: shPBRM1#131-Tet-pLKO-puro
Purpose: Lentiviral expression of shRNA targeting PBRM
Depositing lab: William Kaelin. Depositing organization: Dana-Farber Cancer Institute. Publication: Inactivation of the PBRM1 tumor suppressor gene amplifies the HIF-response in VHL-/- clear cell renal carcinoma. Gao W, Li W, Xiao T, Liu XS, Kaelin WG Jr. Proc Natl Acad Sci U S A. 2017 Jan 31;114(5):1027-1032. doi: 10.1073/pnas.1619726114. Epub 2017 Jan 12. PubMed 28082722.
Backbone
  Vector backbone: Tet-pLKO-puro
  Backbone manufacturer: Dmitri Wiederschain (Addgene plasmid # 21915)
  Vector type: Lentiviral
Growth in bacteria
  Bacterial resistance: Ampicillin, 100 μg/mL
  Growth temperature: 30°C
  Growth strain: NEB Stable
  Copy number: Unknown
Gene/Insert
  Gene/Insert name: shRNA targeting PBRM1
  gRNA/shRNA sequence: ccggGATATGAGCTGTATAAGAAaactcgagttTTCTTATACAGCTCATATCttttt
  Species: H. sapiens (human)
  Entrez Gene: PBRM1 (a.k.a. BAF180, PB1, RCC, SMARCH1)
  Cloning method: Restriction Enzyme; 5′ cloning site AgeI (unknown if destroyed); 3′ cloning site EcoRI (unknown if destroyed)
Terms and licenses: Academic/Nonprofit Terms; Industry Terms: Not Available to Industry
How to cite: shPBRM1#131-Tet-pLKO-puro was a gift from William Kaelin (Addgene plasmid # 107400 ; http://n2t.net/addgene:107400 ; RRID:Addgene_107400)
